>Addgene plasmid #140590 | pmCherry-U6-CACNG3 | depositor full sequence | sequence record 272810 | pmCherry-U6-CACNG3 sequence 6503 bps
GACGGATCGGGAGATCTCCCGATCCCCTATGGTGCACTCTCAGTACAATCTGCTCTGATGCCGCATAGTT
AAGCCAGTATCTGCTCCCTGCTTGTGTGTTGGAGGTCGCTGAGTAGTGCGCGAGCAAAATTTAAGCTACA
ACAAGGCAAGGCTTGACCGACTTAATTAAGAGGGCCTATTTCCCATGATTCCTTCATATTTGCATATACG
ATACAAGGCTGTTAGAGAGATAATTGGAATTAATTTGACTGTAAACACAAAGATATTAGTACAAAATACG
TGACGTAGAAAGTAATAATTTCTTGGGTAGTTTGCAGTTTTAAAATTATGTTTTAAAATGGACTATCATA
TGCTTACCGTAACTTGAAAGTATTTCGATTTCTTGGCTTTATATATCTTGTGGAAAGGACGAAACACCGA
ACTTACGCAGGAGATATTGTTTTAGAGCTAGAAATAGCAAGTTAAAATAAGGCTAGTCCGTTATCAACTT
GAAAAAGTGGCACCGAGTCGGTGCTTTTTTCAATTGCATGAAGAATCTGCTTAGGGTTAGGCGTTTTGCG
CTGCTTCGCGATGTACGGGCCAGATATACGCGTTGACATTGATTATTGACTAGTTATTAATAGTAATCAA
TTACGGGGTCATTAGTTCATAGCCCATATATGGAGTTCCGCGTTACATAACTTACGGTAAATGGCCCGCC
TGGCTGACCGCCCAACGACCCCCGCCCATTGACGTCAATAATGACGTATGTTCCCATAGTAACGCCAATA
GGGACTTTCCATTGACGTCAATGGGTGGAGTATTTACGGTAAACTGCCCACTTGGCAGTACATCAAGTGT
ATCATATGCCAAGTACGCCCCCTATTGACGTCAATGACGGTAAATGGCCCGCCTGGCATTATGCCCAGTA
CATGACCTTATGGGACTTTCCTACTTGGCAGTACATCTACGTATTAGTCATCGCTATTACCATGGTGATG
CGGTTTTGGCAGTACATCAATGGGCGTGGATAGCGGTTTGACTCACGGGGATTTCCAAGTCTCCACCCCA
TTGACGTCAATGGGAGTTTGTTTTGGCACCAAAATCAACGGGACTTTCCAAAATGTCGTAACAACTCCGC
CCCATTGACGCAAATGGGCGGTAGGCGTGTACGGTGGGAGGTCTATATAAGCAGAGCTCTCTGGCTAACT
AGAGAACCCACTGCTTACTGGCTTATCGAAATTAATACGACTCACTATAGGGAGACCCAAGCTGGCTAGC
GTTTAAACTTAAGCTTGCCGGTGCCACCATGGTGAGCAAGGGCGAGGAGGATAACATGGCCATCATCAAG
GAGTTCATGCGCTTCAAGGTGCACATGGAGGGCTCCGTGAACGGCCACGAGTTCGAGATCGAGGGCGAGG
GCGAGGGCCGCCCCTACGAGGGCACCCAGACCGCCAAGCTGAAGGTGACCAAGGGTGGCCCCCTGCCCTT
CGCCTGGGACATCCTGTCCCCTCAGTTCATGTACGGCTCCAAGGCCTACGTGAAGCACCCCGCCGACATC
CCCGACTACTTGAAGCTGTCCTTCCCCGAGGGCTTCAAGTGGGAGCGCGTGATGAACTTCGAGGACGGCG
GCGTGGTGACCGTGACCCAGGACTCCTCCCTGCAGGACGGCGAGTTCATCTACAAGGTGAAGCTGCGCGG
CACCAACTTCCCCTCCGACGGCCCCGTAATGCAGAAGAAGACCATGGGCTGGGAGGCCTCCTCCGAGCGG
ATGTACCCCGAGGACGGCGCCCTGAAGGGCGAGATCAAGCAGAGGCTGAAGCTGAAGGACGGCGGCCACT
ACGACGCTGAGGTCAAGACCACCTACAAGGCCAAGAAGCCCGTGCAGCTGCCCGGCGCCTACAACGTCAA
CATCAAGTTGGACATCACCTCCCACAACGAGGACTACACCATCGTGGAACAGTACGAACGCGCCGAGGGC
CGCCACTCCACCGGCGGCATGGACGAGCTGTACAAGTACCCATACGATGTTCCAGATTACGCTTAAGAAT
TCTGCAGATATCCAGCACAGTGGCGGCCGCTCGAGTCTAGAGGGCCCGTTTAAACCCGCTGATCAGCCTC
GACTGTGCCTTCTAGTTGCCAGCCATCTGTTGTTTGCCCCTCCCCCGTGCCTTCCTTGACCCTGGAAGGT
GCCACTCCCACTGTCCTTTCCTAATAAAATGAGGAAATTGCATCGCATTGTCTGAGTAGGTGTCATTCTA
TTCTGGGGGGTGGGGTGGGGCAGGACAGCAAGGGGGAGGATTGGGAAGACAATAGCAGGCATGCTGGGGA
TGCGGTGGGCTCTATGGCTTCTGAGGCGGAAAGAACCAGCTGGGGCTCTAGGGGGTATCCCC
[124 nt withheld, positions 2373-2496]
C
[91 nt withheld, positions 2498-2588]
A
[49 nt withheld, positions 2590-2638]
CCTTTGACGTTGGAGTCCACGTTCTTT
[37 nt withheld, positions 2666-2702]
ACCCTATCTCGGTCTATTCTTTTGATTTATAAGGGATTTTGCCGATTTCGGCCTATTGGTTAAAAAATGA
GCTGATTTAACAAAAATTTAACGCGAATTAATTCTGTGGAATGTGTGTCAGTTAGGGTGTGGAAAGTCCC
CAGGCTCCCCAGCAGGCAGAAGTATGCAAAGCATGCATCTCAATTAGTCAGCAACCAGGTGTGGAAAGTC
CCCAGGCTCCCCAGCAGGCAGAAGTATGCAAAGCATGCATCTCAATTAGTCAGCAACCATAGTCCCGCCC
CTAACTCCGCCCATCCCGCCCCTAACTCCGCCCAGTTCCGCCCATTCTCCGCCCCATGGCTGACTAATTT
TTTTTATTTATGCAGAGGCCGAGGCCGCCTCTGCCTCTGAGCTATTCCAGAAGTAGTGAGGAGGCTTTTT
TGGAGGCCTAGGCTTTTGCAAAAAGCTCCCGGGAGCTTGTATATCCATTTTCGGATCTGATCAAGAGACA
GGATGAGGATCGTTTCGCATGATTGAACAAGATGGATTGCACGCAGGTTCTCCGGCCGCTTGGGTGGAGA
GGCTATTCGGCTATGACTGGGCACAACAGACAATCGGCTGCTCTGATGCCGCCGTGTTCCGGCTGTCAGC
GCAGGGGCGCCCGGTTCTTTTTGTCAAGACCGACCTGTCCGGTGCCCTGAATGAACTGCAGGACGAGGCA
GCGCGGCTATCGTGGCTGGCCACGACGGGCGTTCCTTGCGCAGCTGTGCTCGACGTTGTCACTGAAGCGG
GAAGGGACTGGCTGCTATTGGGCGAAGTGCCGGGGCAGGATCTCCTGTCATCTCACCTTGCTCCTGCCGA
GAAAGTATCCATCATGGCTGATGCAATGCGGCGGCTGCATACGCTTGATCCGGCTACCTGCCCATTCGAC
CACCAAGCGAAACATCGCATCGAGCGAGCACGTACTCGGATGGAAGCCGGTCTTGTCGATCAGGATGATC
TGGACGAAGAGCATCAGGGGCTCGCGCCAGCCGAACTGTTCGCCAGGCTCAAGGCGCGCATGCCCGACGG
CGAGGATCTCGTCGTGACCCATGGCGATGCCTGCTTGCCGAATATCATGGTGGAAAATGGCCGCTTTTCT
GGATTCATCGACTGTGGCCGGCTGGGTGTGGCGGACCGCTATCAGGACATAGCGTTGGCTACCCGTGATA
TTGCTGAAGAGCTTGGCGGCGAATGGGCTGACCGCTTCCTCGTGCTTTACGGTATCGCCGCTCCCGATTC
GCAGCGCATCGCCTTCTATCGCCTTCTTGACGAGTTCTTCTGAGCGGGACTCTGGGGTTCGAAATGACCG
ACCAAGCGACGCCCAACCTGCCATCACGAGATTTCGATTCCACCGCCGCCTTCTATGAAAGGTTGGGCTT
CGGAATCGTTTTCCGGGACGCCGGCTGGATGATCCTCCAGCGCGGGGATCTCATGCTGGAGTTCTTCGCC
CACCCCAACTTGTTTATTGCAGCTTATAATGGTTACAAATAAAGCAATAGCATCACAAATTTCACAAATA
AAGCATTTTTTTCACTGCATTCTAGTTGTGGTTTGTCCAAACTCATCAATGTATCTTATCATGTCTGTAT
ACCGTCGACCTCTAGCTAGAGCTTGGCGTAATCATGGTCATAGCTGTTTCCTGTGTGAAATTGTTATCCG
CTCACAATTCCACACAACATACGAGCCGGAAGCATAAAGTGTAAAGCCTGGGGTGCCTAATGAGTGAGCT
AACTCACATTAATTGCGTTGCGCTCACTGCCCGCTTTCCAGTCGGGAAACCTGTCGTGCCAGCTGCATTA
ATGAATCGGCCAACGCGCGGGGAGAGGCGGTTTGCGTATTGGGCGCTCTTCCGCTTCCTCGCTCACTGAC
TCGCTGCGCTCGGTCGTTCGGCTGCGGCGAGCGGTATCAGCTCACTCAAAGGCGGTAATACGGTTATCCA
CAGAATCAGGGGATAACGCAGGAAAGAACATGTGAGCAAAAGGCCAGCAAAAGGCCAGGAACCGTAAAAA
GGCCGCGTTGCTGGCGTTTTTCCATAGGCTCCGCCCCCCTGACGAGCATCACAAAAATCGACGCTCAAGT
CAGAGGTGGCGAAACCCGACAGGACTATAAAGATACCAGGCGTTTCCCCCTGGAAGCTCCCTCGTGCGCT
CTCCTGTTCCGACCCTGCCGCTTACCGGATACCTGTCCGCCTTTCTCCCTTCGGGAAGCGTGGCGCTTTC
TCATAGCTCACGCTGTAGGTATCTCAGTTCGGTGTAGGTCGTTCGCTCCAAGCTGGGCTGTGTGCACGAA
CCCCCCGTTCAGCCCGACCGCTGCGCCTTATCCGGTAACTATCGTCTTGAGTCCAACCCGGTAAGACACG
ACTTATCGCCACTGGCAGCAGCCACTGGTAACAGGATTAGCAGAGCGAGGTATGTAGGCGGTGCTACAGA
GTTCTTGAAGTGGTGGCCTAACTACGGCTACACTAGAAGAACAGTATTTGGTATCTGCGCTCTGCTGAAG
CCAGTTACCTTCGGAAAAAGAGTTGGTAGCTCTTGATCCGGCAAACAAACCACCGCTGGTAGCGGTTTTT
TTGTTTGCAAGCAGCAGATTACGCGCAGAAAAAAAGGATCTCAAGAAGATCCTTTGATCTTTTCTACGGG
GTCTGACGCTCAGTGGAACGAAAACTCACGTTAAGGGATTTTGGTCATGAGATTATCAAAAAGGATCTTC
ACCTAGATCCTTTTAAATTAAAAATGAAGTTTTAAATCAATCTAAAGTATATATGAGTAAACTTGGTCTG
ACAGTTACCAATGCTTAATCAGTGAGGCACCTATCTCAGCGATCTGTCTATTTCGTTCATCCATAGTTGC
CTGACTCCCCGTCGTGTAGATAACTACGATACGGGAGGGCTTACCATCTGGCCCCAGTGCTGCAATGATA
CCGCGAGACCCACGCTCACCGGCTCCAGATTTATCAGCAATAAACCAGCCAGCCGGAAGGGCCGAGCGCA
GAAGTGGTCCTGCAACTTTATCCGCCTCCATCCAGTCTATTAATTGTTGCCGGGAAGCTAGAGTAAGTAG
TTCGCCAGTTAATAGTTTGCGCAACGTTGTTGCCATTGCTACAGGCATCGTGGTGTCACGCTCGTCGTTT
GGTATGGCTTCATTCAGCTCCGGTTCCCAACGATCAAGGCGAGTTACATGATCCCCCATGTTGTGCAAAA
AAGCGGTTAGCTCCTTCGGTCCTCCGATCGTTGTCAGAAGTAAGTTGGCCGCAGTGTTATCACTCATGGT
TATGGCAGCACTGCATAATTCTCTTACTGTCATGCCATCCGTAAGATGCTTTTCTGTGACTGGTGAGTAC
TCAACCAAGTCATTCTGAGAATAGTGTATGCGGCGACCGAGTTGCTCTTGCCCGGCGTCAATACGGGATA
ATACCGCGCCACATAGCAGAACTTTAAAAGTGCTCATCATTGGAAAACGTTCTTCGGGGCGAAAACTCTC
AAGGATCTTACCGCTGTTGAGATCCAGTTCGATGTAACCCACTCGTGCACCCAACTGATCTTCAGCATCT
TTTACTTTCACCAGCGTTTCTGGGTGAGCAAAAACAGGAAGGCAAAATGCCGCAAAAAAGGGAATAAGGG
CGACACGGAAATGTTGAATACTCATACTCTTCCTTTTTCAATATTATTGAAGCATTTATCAGGGTTATTG
TCTCATGAGCGGATACATATTTGAATGTATTTAGAAAAATAAACAAATAGGGGTTCCGCGCACATTTCCC
CGAAAAGTGCCACCTGACGTC
Features (pLannotate 1.2.2; 23 found; start..end, strand, type, name):
     28..80      -  misc_feature   bom (fragment): basis of mobility region from pBR322
    170..410     +  promoter       U6 promoter: RNA polymerase III promoter for human U6 snRNA
    439..514     +  misc_RNA       gRNA scaffold: guide RNA scaffold for the Streptococcus pyogenes CRISPR/Cas9 system
    595..974     +  enhancer       CMV enhancer: human cytomegalovirus immediate early enhancer
    975..1178    +  promoter       CMV promoter: human cytomegalovirus (CMV) immediate early promoter
   1174..1207    +  LTR            5' LTR (truncated) (fragment): truncated 5' long terminal repeat (LTR) from HIV-1
   1223..1241    +  promoter       T7 promoter: promoter for bacteriophage T7 RNA polymerase
   1289..1996    +  CDS            mCherry: mCherry is a basic (constitutively fluorescent) red fluorescent protein published in 2004, derived from Discosoma sp.. It is reported to be a very rapidly-maturing monomer with low acid sensitivity.
   1997..2025    +  CDS            3xHA (fragment): three tandem HA epitope tags
   2103..2327    +  polyA_signal   bGH poly(A) signal: bovine growth hormone polyadenylation signal
   2331..2352    +  promoter       SV40 promoter (fragment): SV40 enhancer and early promoter
   2373..2801    +  rep_origin     f1 ori (sequence partly withheld): f1 bacteriophage origin of replication; arrow indicates direction of (+) strand synthesis
   2815..3144    +  promoter       SV40 promoter: SV40 enhancer and early promoter
   3211..4002    +  CDS            neo: KKA2_KLEPN - Also known as kan, nptII. Experimental evidence at protein level: Swiss-Prot protein existence level 1. Resistance to kanamycin, neomycin, paromomycin, ribostamycin, butirosin and gentamicin B. From Klebsiella pneumoniae.
   4026..4184    +  CDS            ble (fragment): BLE_KLEPN - Experimental evidence at protein level: Swiss-Prot protein existence level 1. Binding protein with a strong affinity to the bleomycin family of antibiotics. Binds to CL990; an antimitotic-antibiotic compound. From Klebsiella pneumoniae.
   4179..4300    +  polyA_signal   SV40 poly(A) signal: SV40 polyadenylation signal
   4373..4389    -  protein_bind   lac operator: The lac repressor binds to the lac operator to inhibit transcription in E. coli. This inhibition can be relieved by adding lactose or isopropyl-β-D-thiogalactopyranoside (IPTG). lac repressor encoded by lacI
   4397..4427    -  promoter       lac promoter: promoter for the E. coli lac operon
   4442..4463    -  protein_bind   CAP binding site: CAP binding activates transcription in the presence of cAMP. E. coli catabolite activator protein
   4476..4568    -  CDS            lacI (fragment): lac repressor; lacI; The lac repressor binds to the lac operator to inhibit transcription in E. coli. This inhibition can be relieved by adding lactose or isopropyl-β-D-thiogalactopyranoside (IPTG).
   4751..5336    -  rep_origin     ori: high-copy-number ColE1/pMB1/pBR322/pUC origin of replication
   5507..6367    -  CDS            AmpR: β-lactamase; bla; confers resistance to ampicillin, carbenicillin, and related antibiotics
   6368..6472    -  promoter       AmpR promoter: bla
