>Addgene plasmid #140590 | pmCherry-U6-CACNG3 | addgene full sequence | sequence record 297950 | Addgene NGS Result
GAGGGCCTATTTCCCATGATTCCTTCATATTTGCATATACGATACAAGGCTGTTAGAGAGATAATTGGAA
TTAATTTGACTGTAAACACAAAGATATTAGTACAAAATACGTGACGTAGAAAGTAATAATTTCTTGGGTA
GTTTGCAGTTTTAAAATTATGTTTTAAAATGGACTATCATATGCTTACCGTAACTTGAAAGTATTTCGAT
TTCTTGGCTTTATATATCTTGTGGAAAGGACGAAACACCGAACTTACGCAGGAGATATTGTTTTAGAGCT
AGAAATAGCAAGTTAAAATAAGGCTAGTCCGTTATCAACTTGAAAAAGTGGCACCGAGTCGGTGCTTTTT
TCAATTGCATGAAGAATCTGCTTAGGGTTAGGCGTTTTGCGCTGCTTCGCGATGTACGGGCCAGATATAC
GCGTTGACATTGATTATTGACTAGTTATTAATAGTAATCAATTACGGGGTCATTAGTTCATAGCCCATAT
ATGGAGTTCCGCGTTACATAACTTACGGTAAATGGCCCGCCTGGCTGACCGCCCAACGACCCCCGCCCAT
TGACGTCAATAATGACGTATGTTCCCATAGTAACGCCAATAGGGACTTTCCATTGACGTCAATGGGTGGA
GTATTTACGGTAAACTGCCCACTTGGCAGTACATCAAGTGTATCATATGCCAAGTACGCCCCCTATTGAC
GTCAATGACGGTAAATGGCCCGCCTGGCATTATGCCCAGTACATGACCTTATGGGACTTTCCTACTTGGC
AGTACATCTACGTATTAGTCATCGCTATTACCATGGTGATGCGGTTTTGGCAGTACATCAATGGGCGTGG
ATAGCGGTTTGACTCACGGGGATTTCCAAGTCTCCACCCCATTGACGTCAATGGGAGTTTGTTTTGGCAC
CAAAATCAACGGGACTTTCCAAAATGTCGTAACAACTCCGCCCCATTGACGCAAATGGGCGGTAGGCGTG
TACGGTGGGAGGTCTATATAAGCAGAGCTCTCTGGCTAACTAGAGAACCCACTGCTTACTGGCTTATCGA
AATTAATACGACTCACTATAGGGAGACCCAAGCTGGCTAGCGTTTAAACTTAAGCTTGCCGGTGCCACCA
TGGTGAGCAAGGGCGAGGAGGATAACATGGCCATCATCAAGGAGTTCATGCGCTTCAAGGTGCACATGGA
GGGCTCCGTGAACGGCCACGAGTTCGAGATCGAGGGCGAGGGCGAGGGCCGCCCCTACGAGGGCACCCAG
ACCGCCAAGCTGAAGGTGACCAAGGGTGGCCCCCTGCCCTTCGCCTGGGACATCCTGTCCCCTCAGTTCA
TGTACGGCTCCAAGGCCTACGTGAAGCACCCCGCCGACATCCCCGACTACTTGAAGCTGTCCTTCCCCGA
GGGCTTCAAGTGGGAGCGCGTGATGAACTTCGAGGACGGCGGCGTGGTGACCGTGACCCAGGACTCCTCC
CTGCAGGACGGCGAGTTCATCTACAAGGTGAAGCTGCGCGGCACCAACTTCCCCTCCGACGGCCCCGTAA
TGCAGAAGAAGACCATGGGCTGGGAGGCCTCCTCCGAGCGGATGTACCCCGAGGACGGCGCCCTGAAGGG
CGAGATCAAGCAGAGGCTGAAGCTGAAGGACGGCGGCCACTACGACGCTGAGGTCAAGACCACCTACAAG
GCCAAGAAGCCCGTGCAGCTGCCCGGCGCCTACAACGTCAACATCAAGTTGGACATCACCTCCCACAACG
AGGACTACACCATCGTGGAACAGTACGAACGCGCCGAGGGCCGCCACTCCACCGGCGGCATGGACGAGCT
GTACAAGTACCCATACGATGTTCCAGATTACGCTTAAGAATTCTGCAGATATCCAGCACAGTGGCGGCCG
CTCGAGTCTAGAGGGCCCGTTTAAACCCGCTGATCAGCCTCGACTGTGCCTTCTAGTTGCCAGCCATCTG
TTGTTTGCCCCTCCCCCGTGCCTTCCTTGACCCTGGAAGGTGCCACTCCCACTGTCCTTTCCTAATAAAA
TGAGGAAATTGCATCGCATTGTCTGAGTAGGTGTCATTCTATTCTGGGGGGTGGGGTGGGGCAGGACAGC
AAGGGGGAGGATTGGGAAGACAATAGCAGGCATGCTGGGGATGCGGTGGGCTCTATGGCTTCTGAGGCGG
AAAGAACCAGCTGGGGCTCTAGGGGGTATCCCC
[124 nt withheld, positions 2204-2327]
C
[91 nt withheld, positions 2329-2419]
A
[49 nt withheld, positions 2421-2469]
CCTTTGACGTTGGAGTCCACGTTCTTT
[37 nt withheld, positions 2497-2533]
ACCCTATCTCGGTCTATTCTTTTGATTTATAAGGGATTTTGCCGATTTCGGCCTATTGGTTAAAAAATGA
GCTGATTTAACAAAAATTTAACGCGAATTAATTCTGTGGAATGTGTGTCAGTTAGGGTGTGGAAAGTCCC
CAGGCTCCCCAGCAGGCAGAAGTATGCAAAGCATGCATCTCAATTAGTCAGCAACCAGGTGTGGAAAGTC
CCCAGGCTCCCCAGCAGGCAGAAGTATGCAAAGCATGCATCTCAATTAGTCAGCAACCATAGTCCCGCCC
CTAACTCCGCCCATCCCGCCCCTAACTCCGCCCAGTTCCGCCCATTCTCCGCCCCATGGCTGACTAATTT
TTTTTATTTATGCAGAGGCCGAGGCCGCCTCTGCCTCTGAGCTATTCCAGAAGTAGTGAGGAGGCTTTTT
TGGAGGCCTAGGCTTTTGCAAAAAGCTCCCGGGAGCTTGTATATCCATTTTCGGATCTGATCAAGAGACA
GGATGAGGATCGTTTCGCATGATTGAACAAGATGGATTGCACGCAGGTTCTCCGGCCGCTTGGGTGGAGA
GGCTATTCGGCTATGACTGGGCACAACAGACAATCGGCTGCTCTGATGCCGCCGTGTTCCGGCTGTCAGC
GCAGGGGCGCCCGGTTCTTTTTGTCAAGACCGACCTGTCCGGTGCCCTGAATGAACTGCAGGACGAGGCA
GCGCGGCTATCGTGGCTGGCCACGACGGGCGTTCCTTGCGCAGCTGTGCTCGACGTTGTCACTGAAGCGG
GAAGGGACTGGCTGCTATTGGGCGAAGTGCCGGGGCAGGATCTCCTGTCATCTCACCTTGCTCCTGCCGA
GAAAGTATCCATCATGGCTGATGCAATGCGGCGGCTGCATACGCTTGATCCGGCTACCTGCCCATTCGAC
CACCAAGCGAAACATCGCATCGAGCGAGCACGTACTCGGATGGAAGCCGGTCTTGTCGATCAGGATGATC
TGGACGAAGAGCATCAGGGGCTCGCGCCAGCCGAACTGTTCGCCAGGCTCAAGGCGCGCATGCCCGACGG
CGAGGATCTCGTCGTGACCCATGGCGATGCCTGCTTGCCGAATATCATGGTGGAAAATGGCCGCTTTTCT
GGATTCATCGACTGTGGCCGGCTGGGTGTGGCGGACCGCTATCAGGACATAGCGTTGGCTACCCGTGATA
TTGCTGAAGAGCTTGGCGGCGAATGGGCTGACCGCTTCCTCGTGCTTTACGGTATCGCCGCTCCCGATTC
GCAGCGCATCGCCTTCTATCGCCTTCTTGACGAGTTCTTCTGAGCGGGACTCTGGGGTTCGAAATGACCG
ACCAAGCGACGCCCAACCTGCCATCACGAGATTTCGATTCCACCGCCGCCTTCTATGAAAGGTTGGGCTT
CGGAATCGTTTTCCGGGACGCCGGCTGGATGATCCTCCAGCGCGGGGATCTCATGCTGGAGTTCTTCGCC
CACCCCAACTTGTTTATTGCAGCTTATAATGGTTACAAATAAAGCAATAGCATCACAAATTTCACAAATA
AAGCATTTTTTTCACTGCATTCTAGTTGTGGTTTGTCCAAACTCATCAATGTATCTTATCATGTCTGTAT
ACCGTCGACCTCTAGCTAGAGCTTGGCGTAATCATGGTCATAGCTGTTTCCTGTGTGAAATTGTTATCCG
CTCACAATTCCACACAACATACGAGCCGGAAGCATAAAGTGTAAAGCCTGGGGTGCCTAATGAGTGAGCT
AACTCACATTAATTGCGTTGCGCTCACTGCCCGCTTTCCAGTCGGGAAACCTGTCGTGCCAGCTGCATTA
ATGAATCGGCCAACGCGCGGGGAGAGGCGGTTTGCGTATTGGGCGCTCTTCCGCTTCCTCGCTCACTGAC
TCGCTGCGCTCGGTCGTTCGGCTGCGGCGAGCGGTATCAGCTCACTCAAAGGCGGTAATACGGTTATCCA
CAGAATCAGGGGATAACGCAGGAAAGAACATGTGAGCAAAAGGCCAGCAAAAGGCCAGGAACCGTAAAAA
GGCCGCGTTGCTGGCGTTTTTCCATAGGCTCCGCCCCCCTGACGAGCATCACAAAAATCGACGCTCAAGT
CAGAGGTGGCGAAACCCGACAGGACTATAAAGATACCAGGCGTTTCCCCCTGGAAGCTCCCTCGTGCGCT
CTCCTGTTCCGACCCTGCCGCTTACCGGATACCTGTCCGCCTTTCTCCCTTCGGGAAGCGTGGCGCTTTC
TCATAGCTCACGCTGTAGGTATCTCAGTTCGGTGTAGGTCGTTCGCTCCAAGCTGGGCTGTGTGCACGAA
CCCCCCGTTCAGCCCGACCGCTGCGCCTTATCCGGTAACTATCGTCTTGAGTCCAACCCGGTAAGACACG
ACTTATCGCCACTGGCAGCAGCCACTGGTAACAGGATTAGCAGAGCGAGGTATGTAGGCGGTGCTACAGA
GTTCTTGAAGTGGTGGCCTAACTACGGCTACACTAGAAGAACAGTATTTGGTATCTGCGCTCTGCTGAAG
CCAGTTACCTTCGGAAAAAGAGTTGGTAGCTCTTGATCCGGCAAACAAACCACCGCTGGTAGCGGTGGTT
TTTTTGTTTGCAAGCAGCAGATTACGCGCAGAAAAAAAGGATCTCAAGAAGATCCTTTGATCTTTTCTAC
GGGGTCTGACGCTCAGTGGAACGAAAACTCACGTTAAGGGATTTTGGTCATGAGATTATCAAAAAGGATC
TTCACCTAGATCCTTTTAAATTAAAAATGAAGTTTTAAATCAATCTAAAGTATATATGAGTAAACTTGGT
CTGACAGTTACCAATGCTTAATCAGTGAGGCACCTATCTCAGCGATCTGTCTATTTCGTTCATCCATAGT
TGCCTGACTCCCCGTCGTGTAGATAACTACGATACGGGAGGGCTTACCATCTGGCCCCAGTGCTGCAATG
ATACCGCGAGACCCACGCTCACCGGCTCCAGATTTATCAGCAATAAACCAGCCAGCCGGAAGGGCCGAGC
GCAGAAGTGGTCCTGCAACTTTATCCGCCTCCATCCAGTCTATTAATTGTTGCCGGGAAGCTAGAGTAAG
TAGTTCGCCAGTTAATAGTTTGCGCAACGTTGTTGCCATTGCTACAGGCATCGTGGTGTCACGCTCGTCG
TTTGGTATGGCTTCATTCAGCTCCGGTTCCCAACGATCAAGGCGAGTTACATGATCCCCCATGTTGTGCA
AAAAAGCGGTTAGCTCCTTCGGTCCTCCGATCGTTGTCAGAAGTAAGTTGGCCGCAGTGTTATCACTCAT
GGTTATGGCAGCACTGCATAATTCTCTTACTGTCATGCCATCCGTAAGATGCTTTTCTGTGACTGGTGAG
TACTCAACCAAGTCATTCTGAGAATAGTGTATGCGGCGACCGAGTTGCTCTTGCCCGGCGTCAATACGGG
ATAATACCGCGCCACATAGCAGAACTTTAAAAGTGCTCATCATTGGAAAACGTTCTTCGGGGCGAAAACT
CTCAAGGATCTTACCGCTGTTGAGATCCAGTTCGATGTAACCCACTCGTGCACCCAACTGATCTTCAGCA
TCTTTTACTTTCACCAGCGTTTCTGGGTGAGCAAAAACAGGAAGGCAAAATGCCGCAAAAAAGGGAATAA
GGGCGACACGGAAATGTTGAATACTCATACTCTTCCTTTTTCAATATTATTGAAGCATTTATCAGGGTTA
TTGTCTCATGAGCGGATACATATTTGAATGTATTTAGAAAAATAAACAAATAGGGGTTCCGCGCACATTT
CCCCGAAAAGTGCCACCTGACGTCGACGGATCGGGAGATCTCCCGATCCCCTATGGTGCACTCTCAGTAC
AATCTGCTCTGATGCCGCATAGTTAAGCCAGTATCTGCTCCCTGCTTGTGTGTTGGAGGTCGCTGAGTAG
TGCGCGAGCAAAATTTAAGCTACAACAAGGCAAGGCTTGACCGACTTAATTAA
Features (pLannotate 1.2.2; 23 found; start..end, strand, type, name):
      1..241     +  promoter       U6 promoter: RNA polymerase III promoter for human U6 snRNA
    270..345     +  misc_RNA       gRNA scaffold: guide RNA scaffold for the Streptococcus pyogenes CRISPR/Cas9 system
    426..805     +  enhancer       CMV enhancer: human cytomegalovirus immediate early enhancer
    806..1009    +  promoter       CMV promoter: human cytomegalovirus (CMV) immediate early promoter
   1005..1038    +  LTR            5' LTR (truncated) (fragment): truncated 5' long terminal repeat (LTR) from HIV-1
   1054..1072    +  promoter       T7 promoter: promoter for bacteriophage T7 RNA polymerase
   1120..1827    +  CDS            mCherry: mCherry is a basic (constitutively fluorescent) red fluorescent protein published in 2004, derived from Discosoma sp.. It is reported to be a very rapidly-maturing monomer with low acid sensitivity.
   1828..1856    +  CDS            3xHA (fragment): three tandem HA epitope tags
   1934..2158    +  polyA_signal   bGH poly(A) signal: bovine growth hormone polyadenylation signal
   2162..2183    +  promoter       SV40 promoter (fragment): SV40 enhancer and early promoter
   2204..2632    +  rep_origin     f1 ori (sequence partly withheld): f1 bacteriophage origin of replication; arrow indicates direction of (+) strand synthesis
   2646..2975    +  promoter       SV40 promoter: SV40 enhancer and early promoter
   3042..3833    +  CDS            neo: KKA2_KLEPN - Also known as kan, nptII. Experimental evidence at protein level: Swiss-Prot protein existence level 1. Resistance to kanamycin, neomycin, paromomycin, ribostamycin, butirosin and gentamicin B. From Klebsiella pneumoniae.
   3857..4015    +  CDS            ble (fragment): BLE_KLEPN - Experimental evidence at protein level: Swiss-Prot protein existence level 1. Binding protein with a strong affinity to the bleomycin family of antibiotics. Binds to CL990; an antimitotic-antibiotic compound. From Klebsiella pneumoniae.
   4010..4131    +  polyA_signal   SV40 poly(A) signal: SV40 polyadenylation signal
   4204..4220    -  protein_bind   lac operator: The lac repressor binds to the lac operator to inhibit transcription in E. coli. This inhibition can be relieved by adding lactose or isopropyl-β-D-thiogalactopyranoside (IPTG). lac repressor encoded by lacI
   4228..4258    -  promoter       lac promoter: promoter for the E. coli lac operon
   4273..4294    -  protein_bind   CAP binding site: CAP binding activates transcription in the presence of cAMP. E. coli catabolite activator protein
   4307..4399    -  CDS            lacI (fragment): lac repressor; lacI; The lac repressor binds to the lac operator to inhibit transcription in E. coli. This inhibition can be relieved by adding lactose or isopropyl-β-D-thiogalactopyranoside (IPTG).
   4582..5170    -  rep_origin     ori: high-copy-number ColE1/pMB1/pBR322/pUC origin of replication
   5341..6201    -  CDS            AmpR: β-lactamase; bla; confers resistance to ampicillin, carbenicillin, and related antibiotics
   6202..6306    -  promoter       AmpR promoter: bla
   6365..6417    -  misc_feature   bom (fragment): basis of mobility region from pBR322
