[The description below was written by a language model from this plasmid's Addgene catalogue record and pLannotate feature annotations shown in this document.]
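Description:
pmCherry-U6-CACNG3 is a CRISPR guide RNA expression plasmid of about 6.5 kb, built on the pmCherry-U6 backbone and intended for transfection into mammalian cells. It is propagated in E. coli through a high-copy ColE1/pUC-type origin and selected with ampicillin via the AmpR (β-lactamase) cassette. An f1 phage origin is also present. The backbone carries an SV40 promoter driving the neo (nptII) gene with an SV40 poly(A) signal, which could in principle support G418 selection in mammalian cells, although the record does not describe this use. Short annotated fragments (a truncated HIV-1 LTR hit, ble, lacI, bom and the lac promoter/operator region) appear to be backbone remnants rather than functional modules. The plasmid has no lentiviral packaging elements.

The payload consists of two independent expression units. A human U6 RNA polymerase III promoter sits upstream of the Streptococcus pyogenes Cas9 gRNA scaffold, and the short gap between them accommodates the synthetic 20-nt spacer named for CACNG3, giving a complete single guide RNA. Downstream, the CMV enhancer and immediate-early promoter drive mCherry, followed by a short HA-tag fragment and the bGH polyadenylation signal. This provides a red fluorescent marker for identifying or sorting transfected cells. No Cas9 coding sequence is annotated, so the nuclease has to be supplied separately. That arrangement fits the associated study, which profiled the specificity of Cas9 variants in parallel. The sequencing-derived and depositor sequence records differ by only a few nucleotides and in their start coordinates, and they show the same feature set.
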