Addgene plasmid #140590: pmCherry-U6-CACNG3
Purpose: Expresses a gRNA and mCherry in mammalian cells
Depositing lab: Feng Zhang. Depositing organization: Broad Institute. Publication: Highly Parallel Profiling of Cas9 Variant Specificity. Schmid-Burgk JL, Gao L, Li D, Gardner Z, Strecker J, Lash B, Zhang F. Mol Cell. 2020 Mar 17. pii: S1097-2765(20)30143-X. doi: 10.1016/j.molcel.2020.02.023. PubMed 32187529.
Backbone
  Vector backbone: pmCherry-U6
  Vector type: CRISPR
Growth in bacteria
  Bacterial resistance: Ampicillin, 100 μg/mL
  Growth temperature: 37°C
  Growth strain: DH5alpha
  Copy number: Unknown
Gene/Insert
  Gene/Insert name: gRNA CACNG3
  gRNA/shRNA sequence: GAACTTACGCAGGAGATATT
  Species: Synthetic
Terms and licenses: Academic/Nonprofit Terms; Industry Terms: Not Available to Industry
How to cite: pmCherry-U6-CACNG3 was a gift from Feng Zhang (Addgene plasmid # 140590 ; http://n2t.net/addgene:140590 ; RRID:Addgene_140590)
